Addgene plasmid #177730: p403 – TDH3-MTS-mCherry-GFP1-10-His
Purpose: mCherry and the 1-10th β-strands of GFP (GFP1-10) fused to a mitochondria signal sequence for mitochondrial targeting in yeast plasmid with HIS marker
Depositing lab: Erik Böttger. Depositing organization: University of Zurich. Publication: ER-misfolded proteins become sequestered with mitochondria and impair mitochondrial function. Cortes Sanchon A, Santhosh Kumar H, Mantovani M, Osinnii I, Mateos JM, Kaech A, Shcherbakov D, Akbergenov R, Bottger EC. Commun Biol. 2021 Dec 2;4(1):1350. doi: 10.1038/s42003-021-02873-w. PubMed 34857875.
Backbone
  Vector backbone: p403 TDH3
  Vector type: Bacterial Expression, Yeast Expression
  Selectable markers: HIS3
Growth in bacteria
  Bacterial resistance: Ampicillin, 100 μg/mL
  Growth temperature: 37°C
  Growth strain: DH5alpha
  Copy number: High Copy
Gene/Insert
  Gene/Insert name: mCherry-GFP1-10
  Tag / fusion protein: Mitochondrial Targeting Sequence (N terminal on insert)
Terms and licenses: Academic/Nonprofit Terms; Industry Terms: Not Available to Industry
How to cite: p403 – TDH3-MTS-mCherry-GFP1-10-His was a gift from Erik Böttger (Addgene plasmid # 177730 ; http://n2t.net/addgene:177730 ; RRID:Addgene_177730)
