[The description below was written by a language model from this plasmid's Addgene catalogue record and pLannotate feature annotations shown in this document.]
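Description:
p403 – TDH3-MTS-mCherry-GFP1-10-His is a 6.9 kb E. coli/yeast shuttle plasmid built on the p403 TDH3 backbone for constitutive expression of a mitochondrially targeted split-GFP reporter in Saccharomyces cerevisiae. In bacteria it is maintained at high copy through a ColE1/pUC-type origin and selected with ampicillin via the bla gene. An f1 origin and remnants of a lacZα/lac promoter cloning region with flanking T3 and T7 promoters are also present. Selection in yeast relies on the HIS3 auxotrophic marker under its own promoter. The feature table shows no yeast replication origin (no 2μ or CEN/ARS element), which is consistent with an integrating-type vector, although the record does not say this explicitly.

The expression cassette is driven by the strong constitutive TDH3 (GAP) promoter and closed by the CYC1 terminator. The open reading frame starts with a mitochondrial targeting sequence, annotated as a fragment of Neurospora crassa ATP synthase subunit 9, a presequence commonly used to direct proteins into the mitochondrial matrix. This is followed by mCherry and then a truncated GFP-family fragment corresponding to β-strands 1–10 of GFP. GFP1-10 is non-fluorescent alone and becomes fluorescent only when complemented by the missing eleventh strand (GFP11) fused to another protein. The mCherry part independently marks the mitochondria in red. The construct therefore provides the mitochondrial half of a split-GFP assay, reporting whether a GFP11-tagged protein reaches or associates with mitochondria. The associated publication examined ER-misfolded proteins that become sequestered with mitochondria.
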