Features (pLannotate 1.2.2; 22 found; start..end, strand, type, name):
     59..94      -  CDS            rop (fragment): Rop protein, which maintains plasmids at low copy number; rop
    189..293     +  promoter       AmpR promoter: bla
    294..1154    +  CDS            AmpR: β-lactamase; bla; confers resistance to ampicillin, carbenicillin, and related antibiotics
   1325..1913    +  rep_origin     ori: high-copy-number ColE1/pMB1/pBR322/pUC origin of replication
   2096..2188    +  CDS            lacI (fragment): lac repressor; lacI; The lac repressor binds to the lac operator to inhibit transcription in E. coli. This inhibition can be relieved by adding lactose or isopropyl-β-D-thiogalactopyranoside (IPTG).
   2201..2222    +  protein_bind   CAP binding site: CAP binding activates transcription in the presence of cAMP. E. coli catabolite activator protein
   2237..2267    +  promoter       lac promoter: promoter for the E. coli lac operon
   2275..2291    +  protein_bind   lac operator: The lac repressor binds to the lac operator to inhibit transcription in E. coli. This inhibition can be relieved by adding lactose or isopropyl-β-D-thiogalactopyranoside (IPTG). lac repressor encoded by lacI
   2336..2354    +  promoter       T3 promoter: promoter for bacteriophage T3 RNA polymerase
   2379..3022    +  promoter       GAP promoter: S. cerevisiae TDH3; promoter for glyceraldehyde-3-phosphate dehydrogenase
   3040..3246    +  CDS            oli (fragment): ATP9_NEUCR - Also known as atp-9, atp9, prl-1. Experimental evidence at protein level: Swiss-Prot protein existence level 1. Mitochondrial membrane ATP synthase (F(1)F(0) ATP synthase or Complex V) produces ATP from ADP in the presence of a proton gradient across the membrane which is generated by electron transport complexes of the respiratory chain. F-type ATPases consist of two structural domains, F(1) - containing the extramembraneous catalytic core and F(0) - containing the membrane proton channel, linked together by a central stalk and a peripheral stalk. During catalysis, ATP synthesis
   3274..3981    +  CDS            mCherry: mCherry is a basic (constitutively fluorescent) red fluorescent protein published in 2004, derived from Discosoma sp.. It is reported to be a very rapidly-maturing monomer with low acid sensitivity.
   4006..4644    +  CDS            (3-F)Tyr-EGFP (fragment): (3-F)Tyr-EGFP is a basic (constitutively fluorescent) green fluorescent protein published in 2004, derived from Aequorea victoria.
   4654..4901    +  terminator     CYC1 terminator: S. cerevisiae CYC1; transcription terminator for CYC1
   4920..4938    -  promoter       T7 promoter: promoter for bacteriophage T7 RNA polymerase
   4946..5101    +  CDS            lacZα (fragment): LacZα fragment of β-galactosidase; lacZ fragment
   5105..5533    +  rep_origin     f1 ori (sequence partly withheld): f1 bacteriophage origin of replication; arrow indicates direction of (+) strand synthesis
   5561..5612    -  misc_feature   bom (fragment): basis of mobility region from pBR322
   5787..6449    -  CDS            HIS3: imidazoleglycerol-phosphate dehydratase, required for histidine biosynthesis; S. cerevisiae HIS3; yeast auxotrophic marker
   6450..6637    -  promoter       HIS3 promoter: S. cerevisiae HIS3
   6687..6767    +  CDS            MRM1 (fragment): MRM1_YEAST - Also known as PET56 From Saccharomyces cerevisiae (strain ATCC 204508 / S288c) (Baker's yeast).
   6768..6817    -  misc_feature   bom (fragment): basis of mobility region from pBR322
>Addgene plasmid #177730 | p403 – TDH3-MTS-mCherry-GFP1-10-His | addgene full sequence | sequence record 352610 | Addgene NGS Result
GTCTGCTCCCGGCATCCGCTTACAGACAAGCTGTGACCGTCTCCGGGAGCTGCATGTGTCAGAGGTTTTC
ACCGTCATCACCGAAACGCGCGAGACGAAAGGGCCTCGTGATACGCCTATTTTTATAGGTTAATGTCATG
ATAATAATGGTTTCTTAGACGTCAGGTGGCACTTTTCGGGGAAATGTGCGCGGAACCCCTATTTGTTTAT
TTTTCTAAATACATTCAAATATGTATCCGCTCATGAGACAATAACCCTGATAAATGCTTCAATAATATTG
AAAAAGGAAGAGTATGAGTATTCAACATTTCCGTGTCGCCCTTATTCCCTTTTTTGCGGCATTTTGCCTT
CCTGTTTTTGCTCACCCAGAAACGCTGGTGAAAGTAAAAGATGCTGAAGATCAGTTGGGTGCACGAGTGG
GTTACATCGAACTGGATCTCAACAGCGGTAAGATCCTTGAGAGTTTTCGCCCCGAAGAACGTTTTCCAAT
GATGAGCACTTTTAAAGTTCTGCTATGTGGCGCGGTATTATCCCGTATTGACGCCGGGCAAGAGCAACTC
GGTCGCCGCATACACTATTCTCAGAATGACTTGGTTGAGTACTCACCAGTCACAGAAAAGCATCTTACGG
ATGGCATGACAGTAAGAGAATTATGCAGTGCTGCCATAACCATGAGTGATAACACTGCGGCCAACTTACT
TCTGACAACGATCGGAGGACCGAAGGAGCTAACCGCTTTTTTGCACAACATGGGGGATCATGTAACTCGC
CTTGATCGTTGGGAACCGGAGCTGAATGAAGCCATACCAAACGACGAGCGTGACACCACGATGCCTGTAG
CAATGGCAACAACGTTGCGCAAACTATTAACTGGCGAACTACTTACTCTAGCTTCCCGGCAACAATTAAT
AGACTGGATGGAGGCGGATAAAGTTGCAGGACCACTTCTGCGCTCGGCCCTTCCGGCTGGCTGGTTTATT
GCTGATAAATCTGGAGCCGGTGAGCGTGGGTCTCGCGGTATCATTGCAGCACTGGGGCCAGATGGTAAGC
CCTCCCGTATCGTAGTTATCTACACGACGGGGAGTCAGGCAACTATGGATGAACGAAATAGACAGATCGC
TGAGATAGGTGCCTCACTGATTAAGCATTGGTAACTGTCAGACCAAGTTTACTCATATATACTTTAGATT
GATTTAAAACTTCATTTTTAATTTAAAAGGATCTAGGTGAAGATCCTTTTTGATAATCTCATGACCAAAA
TCCCTTAACGTGAGTTTTCGTTCCACTGAGCGTCAGACCCCGTAGAAAAGATCAAAGGATCTTCTTGAGA
TCCTTTTTTTCTGCGCGTAATCTGCTGCTTGCAAACAAAAAAACCACCGCTACCAGCGGTGGTTTGTTTG
CCGGATCAAGAGCTACCAACTCTTTTTCCGAAGGTAACTGGCTTCAGCAGAGCGCAGATACCAAATACTG
TTCTTCTAGTGTAGCCGTAGTTAGGCCACCACTTCAAGAACTCTGTAGCACCGCCTACATACCTCGCTCT
GCTAATCCTGTTACCAGTGGCTGCTGCCAGTGGCGATAAGTCGTGTCTTACCGGGTTGGACTCAAGACGA
TAGTTACCGGATAAGGCGCAGCGGTCGGGCTGAACGGGGGGTTCGTGCACACAGCCCAGCTTGGAGCGAA
CGACCTACACCGAACTGAGATACCTACAGCGTGAGCTATGAGAAAGCGCCACGCTTCCCGAAGGGAGAAA
GGCGGACAGGTATCCGGTAAGCGGCAGGGTCGGAACAGGAGAGCGCACGAGGGAGCTTCCAGGGGGAAAC
GCCTGGTATCTTTATAGTCCTGTCGGGTTTCGCCACCTCTGACTTGAGCGTCGATTTTTGTGATGCTCGT
CAGGGGGGCGGAGCCTATGGAAAAACGCCAGCAACGCGGCCTTTTTACGGTTCCTGGCCTTTTGCTGGCC
TTTTGCTCACATGTTCTTTCCTGCGTTATCCCCTGATTCTGTGGATAACCGTATTACCGCCTTTGAGTGA
GCTGATACCGCTCGCCGCAGCCGAACGACCGAGCGCAGCGAGTCAGTGAGCGAGGAAGCGGAAGAGCGCC
CAATACGCAAACCGCCTCTCCCCGCGCGTTGGCCGATTCATTAATGCAGCTGGCACGACAGGTTTCCCGA
CTGGAAAGCGGGCAGTGAGCGCAACGCAATTAATGTGAGTTAGCTCACTCATTAGGCACCCCAGGCTTTA
CACTTTATGCTTCCGGCTCGTATGTTGTGTGGAATTGTGAGCGGATAACAATTTCACACAGGAAACAGCT
ATGACCATGATTACGCCAAGCGCGCAATTAACCCTCACTAAAGGGAACAAAAGCTGGAGCTCAGTTTATC
ATTATCAATACTCGCCATTTCAAAGAATACGTAAATAATTAATAGTAGTGATTTTCCTAACTTTATTTAG
TCAAAAAATTAGCCTTTTAATTCTGCTGTAACCCGTACATGCCCAAAATAGGGGGCGGGTTACACAGAAT
ATATAACATCGTAGGTGTCTGGGTGAACAGTTTATTCCTGGCATCCACTAAATATAATGGAGCCCGCTTT
TTAAGCTGGCATCCAGAAAAAAAAAGAATCCCAGCACCAAAATATTGTTTTCTTCACCAACCATCAGTTC
ATAGGTCCATTCTCTTAGCGCAACTACAGAGAACAGGGGCACAAACAGGCAAAAAACGGGCACAACCTCA
ATGGAGTGATGCAACCTGCCTGGAGTAAATGATGACACAAGGCAATTGACCCACGCATGTATCTATCTCA
TTTTCTTACACCTTCTATTACCTTCTGCTCTCTCTGATTTGGAAAAAGCTGAAAAAAAAGGTTGAAACCA
GTTCCCTGAAATTATTCCCCTACTTGACTAATAAGTATATAAAGACGGTAGGTATTGATTGTAATTCTGT
AAATCTATTTCTTAAACTTCTTAAATTCTACTTTTATAGTTAGTCTTTTTTTTAGTTTTAAAACACCAGA
ACTTAGTTTCGACGGATTCTAGAACTAGTATGGCCTCCACTCGTGTCCTCGCCTCTCGCCTGGCCTCCCG
GATGGCTGCTTCCGCCAAGGTTGCCCGCCCTGCTGTCCGCGTTGCTCAGGTCAGCAAGCGCACCATCCAG
ACTGGCTCCCCCCTCCAGACCCTCAAGCGCACCCAGATGACCTCCATCGTCAACGCCACCACCCGCCAGG
CTTTCCAGAAGCGCGCCTACTCTTCCGGATCCGGTGACGGTCCGGTCGCCACCATGGTTTCTAAAGGTGA
AGAAGATAATATGGCTATTATTAAAGAATTTATGAGATTTAAAGTTCATATGGAAGGTTCTGTTAATGGT
CATGAATTTGAAATTGAAGGTGAAGGTGAAGGTAGACCATATGAAGGTACTCAAACTGCTAAATTGAAAG
TTACTAAAGGTGGTCCATTGCCATTTGCTTGGGATATTTTGTCTCCACAATTTATGTATGGTTCTAAAGC
TTATGTTAAACATCCAGCTGATATTCCAGATTATTTGAAATTGTCTTTTCCAGAAGGTTTTAAATGGGAA
AGAGTTATGAATTTTGAAGATGGTGGTGTTGTTACTGTTACTCAAGATTCTTCTTTGCAAGATGGTGAAT
TTATTTATAAAGTTAAATTGAGAGGTACTAATTTTCCATCTGATGGTCCAGTTATGCAAAAAAAAACTAT
GGGTTGGGAAGCTTCTTCTGAAAGAATGTATCCAGAAGATGGTGCTTTGAAAGGTGAAATTAAACAAAGA
TTGAAATTGAAAGATGGTGGTCATTATGATGCTGAAGTTAAAACTACTTATAAAGCTAAAAAACCAGTTC
AATTGCCAGGTGCTTATAATGTTAATATTAAATTGGATATTACTTCTCATAATGAAGATTATACTATTGT
TGAACAATATGAAAGAGCTGAAGGTAGACATTCTACTGGTGGTATGGATGAATTGTATAAAGAATTCGGT
GGTGGTTCTGGCGGATCTAAAGGTGAAGAATTGTTTACTGGTGTTGTTCCAATTTTGGTTGAATTGGATG
GTGATGTTAATGGTCATAAATTTTCTGTTAGAGGTGAAGGTGAAGGTGATGCTACTATTGGTAAATTGAC
TTTGAAATTTATTTGTACTACTGGTAAATTGCCAGTTCCATGGCCAACTTTGGTTACTACTTTGACTTAT
GGTGTTCAATGTTTTTCTAGATATCCAGATCATATGAAACAACATGATTTTTTTAAATCTGCTATGCCAG
AAGGTTATGTTCAAGAAAGAACTATTTCTTTTAAAGATGATGGTAAATATAAAACTAGAGCTGTTGTTAA
ATTTGAAGGTGATACTTTGGTTAATAGAATTGAATTGAAAGGTACTGATTTTAAAGAAGATGGTAATATT
TTGGGTCATAAATTGGAATATAATTTTAATTCTCATAATGTTTATATTACTGCTGATAAACAAAAAAATG
GTATTAAAGCTAATTTTACTGTTAGACATAATGTTGAAGATGGTTCTGTTCAATTGGCTGATCATTATCA
ACAAAATACTCCAATTGGTGATGGTCCAGTTTTGTTGCCAGATAATCATTATTTGTCTACTCAAACTGTT
TTGTCTAAAGATCCAAATGAAAAATAACTCGAGTCATGTAATTAGTTATGTCACGCTTACATTCACGCCC
TCCCCCCACATCCGCTCTAACCGAAAAGGAAGGAGTTAGACAACCTGAAGTCTAGGTCCCTATTTATTTT
TTTATAGTTATGTTAGTATTAAGAACGTTATTTATATTTCAAATTTTTCTTTTTTTTCTGTACAGACGCG
TGTACGCATGTAACATTATACTGAAAACCTTGCTTGAGAAGGTTTTGGGACGCTCGAAGGCTTTAATTTG
CGGCCGGTACCCAATTCGCCCTATAGTGAGTCGTATTACGCGCGCTCACTGGCCGTCGTTTTACAACGTC
GTGACTGGGAAAACCCTGGCGTTACCCAACTTAATCGCCTTGCAGCACATCCCCCTTTCGCCAGCTGGCG
TAATAGCGAAGAGGCCCGCACCGATCGCCCTTCCCAACAGTTGCGCAGCCTGAATGGCGAATGG
[124 nt withheld, positions 5105-5228]
C
[91 nt withheld, positions 5230-5320]
A
[49 nt withheld, positions 5322-5370]
CCTTTGACGTTGGAGTCCACGTTCTTT
[37 nt withheld, positions 5398-5434]
ACCCTATCTCGGTCTATTCTTTTGATTTATAAGGGATTTTGCCGATTTCGGCCTATTGGTTAAAAAATGA
GCTGATTTAACAAAAATTTAACGCGAATTTTAACAAAATATTAACGCTTACAATTTCCTGATGCGGTATT
TTCTCCTTACGCATCTGTGCGGTATTTCACACCGCATAGGGTAATAACTGATATAATTAAATTGAAGCTC
TAATTTGTGAGTTTAGTATACATGCATTACCTTGTCATCTTCAGTATCATACTGTTCGTATACATACTTA
CTGACATTCATAGGTATACATATATACACATGTATATATATCGTATGCTGCAGCTTTAAATAATCGGTGT
CACTACATAAGAACACCTTTGGTGGAGGGAACATCGTTGGTACCATTGGGCGAGGTGGCTTCTCTTATGG
CAACCGCAAGAGCCTTGAACGCACTCTCACTACGGTGATGATCATTCTTGCCTCGCAGACAATCAACGTG
GAGGGTAATTCTGCTAGCCTCTGCAAAGCTTTCAAGAAAATGCGGGATCATCTCGCAAGAGAGATCTCCT
ACTTTCTCCCTTTGCAAACCAAGTTCGACAACTGCGTACGGCCTGTTCGAAAGATCTACCACCGCTCTGG
AAAGTGCCTCATCCAAAGGCGCAAATCCTGATCCAAACCTTTTTACTCCACGCACGGCCCCTAGGGCCTC
TTTAAAAGCTTGACCGAGAGCAATCCCGCAGTCTTCAGTGGTGTGATGGTCGTCTATGTGTAAGTCACCA
ATGCACTCAACGATTAGCGACCAGCCGGAATGCTTGGCCAGAGCATGTATCATATGGTCCAGAAACCCTA
TACCTGTGTGGACGTTAATCACTTGCGATTGTGTGGCCTGTTCTGCTACTGCTTCTGCCTCTTTTTCTGG
GAAGATCGAGTGCTCTATCGCTAGGGGACCACCCTTTAAAGAGATCGCAATCTGAATCTTGGTTTCATTT
GTAATACGCTTTACTAGGGCTTTCTGCTCTGTCATCTTTGCCTTCGTTTATCTTGCCTGCTCATTTTTTA
GTATATTCTTCGAAGAAATCACATTACTTTATATAATGTATAATTCATTATGTGATAATGCCAATCGCTA
AGAAAAAAAAAGAGTCATCCGCTAGGTGGAAAAAAAAAAATGAAAATCATTACCGAGGCATAAAAAAATA
TAGAGTGTACTAGAGGAGGCCAAGAGTAATAGAAAAAGAAAATTGCGGGAAAGGACTGTGTTATGACTTC
CCTGACTAATGCCGTGTTCAAACGATACCTGGCAGTGACTCCTAGCGCTCACCAAGCTCTTAAAACGGGA
ATTTATGGTGCACTCTCAGTACAATCTGCTCTGATGCCGCATAGTTAAGCCAGCCCCGACACCCGCCAAC
ACCCGCTGACGCGCCCTGACGGGCTT
